Addgene plasmid #153056: SARS_pNIC-CTB10H
Purpose: Expression construct for producing Avi tagged Seryl-tRNA synthetase
Depositing lab: Susanne Gräslund. Depositing organization: Karolinska Institutet.
Backbone
  Vector backbone: pNIC-CTB10H
  Backbone manufacturer: Structural Genomics Consortium
  Vector type: Bacterial Expression
Growth in bacteria
  Bacterial resistance: Kanamycin, 50 μg/mL
  Growth temperature: 37°C
  Growth strain: DH5alpha
  Copy number: Low Copy
Gene/Insert
  Gene/Insert name: SARS
  Species: H. sapiens (human)
  Entrez Gene: SARS1 (a.k.a. NEDMAS, SARS, SERRS, SERS)
  Promoter: T7
  Tag / fusion protein: Avi (C terminal on backbone)
  Cloning method: Ligation Independent Cloning
Terms and licenses: Academic/Nonprofit Terms; Industry Terms: Not Available to Industry
How to cite: SARS_pNIC-CTB10H was a gift from Susanne Gräslund (Addgene plasmid # 153056 ; http://n2t.net/addgene:153056 ; RRID:Addgene_153056)
