[The description below was written by a language model from this plasmid's Addgene catalogue record and pLannotate feature annotations shown in this document.]
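Description:
SARS_pNIC-CTB10H is a bacterial expression plasmid for producing human seryl-tRNA synthetase (SARS1, the cytoplasmic enzyme that charges tRNA(Ser) with serine) carrying a C-terminal Avi tag. It is built on the pNIC-CTB10H backbone from the Structural Genomics Consortium, a pET-style vector into which the insert was placed by ligation-independent cloning. The plasmid is about 6.9 kb and is propagated in E. coli under kanamycin selection (aph(3')-Ia). It replicates from a ColE1/pMB1-type origin accompanied by rop and the bom region, consistent with the catalogue's low-copy designation. An f1 origin is also present. The short tetracycline-resistance fragments and a fragment of the AmpR promoter appear to be backbone remnants rather than functional markers.

The expression cassette consists of a T7 promoter immediately followed by a lac operator, the strong T7 gene 10 ribosome binding site, the SARS1 coding sequence, and a T7 terminator. A lacI gene with its own promoter is carried on the plasmid, so transcription is repressed until induction with IPTG in a host that supplies T7 RNA polymerase. Downstream of the SARS1 open reading frame, the feature table shows an AviTag followed by a polyhistidine stretch. The latter is annotated only as a fragment of a 9xHis tag, though the backbone name suggests ten histidines. The short "SET1" hit just before the terminator is probably an incidental match to T7-derived sequence. The His tag allows metal-affinity purification, while the AviTag is a substrate for site-specific enzymatic biotinylation by BirA. The resulting biotinylated protein can be immobilised on streptavidin, although the record gives no purpose beyond producing Avi-tagged enzyme.
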