Features (pLannotate 1.2.2; 20 found; start..end, strand, type, name):
    635..774     -  misc_feature   bom: basis of mobility region from pBR322
    876..1067    -  CDS            rop: Rop protein, which maintains plasmids at low copy number; rop
   1084..1464    +  CDS            YPB1_ECOLX: Protein predicted: Swiss-Prot protein existence level 4. From Escherichia coli.
   1536..1827    -  CDS            TcR (fragment): tetracycline efflux protein; tet; confers resistance to tetracycline
   1842..1863    -  protein_bind   CAP binding site: CAP binding activates transcription in the presence of cAMP. E. coli catabolite activator protein
   1876..2958    -  CDS            lacI: lac repressor; lacI; The lac repressor binds to the lac operator to inhibit transcription in E. coli. This inhibition can be relieved by adding lactose or isopropyl-β-D-thiogalactopyranoside (IPTG).
   2959..3036    -  promoter       lacI promoter: lacI
   3044..3323    -  CDS            TcR (fragment): tetracycline efflux protein; tet; confers resistance to tetracycline
   3345..3363    +  promoter       T7 promoter: promoter for bacteriophage T7 RNA polymerase
   3364..3388    +  protein_bind   lac operator: The lac repressor binds to the lac operator to inhibit transcription in E. coli. This inhibition can be relieved by adding lactose or isopropyl-β-D-thiogalactopyranoside (IPTG). lac repressor encoded by lacI
   3403..3425    +  RBS            RBS: efficient ribosome binding site from bacteriophage T7 gene 10 (Olins and Rangwala, 1989)
   3432..4973    +  CDS            SARS1: SYSC_HUMAN - Also known as SARS, SERS. Experimental evidence at protein level: Swiss-Prot protein existence level 1. Catalyzes the attachment of serine to tRNA(Ser) in a two-step reaction: serine is first activated by ATP to form Ser-AMP and then transferred to the acceptor end of tRNA(Ser) (PubMed:22353712, PubMed:24095058, PubMed:9431993, PubMed:26433229, PubMed:28236339). Is probably also able to aminoacylate tRNA(Sec) with serine, to form the misacylated tRNA L-seryl-tRNA(Sec), which will be further converted into selenocysteinyl-tRNA(Sec) (PubMed:9431993, PubMed:26433229, PubMed:28236339)
   5007..5048    +  CDS            AviTag™ (fragment): peptide tag that allows for enzymatic biotinylation
   5061..5078    +  CDS            9xHis (fragment): 9xHis affinity tag
   5088..5137    +  CDS            SET1 (fragment): solubility-enhancement tag derived from T7 phage gene 10B
   5145..5192    +  terminator     T7 terminator: transcription terminator for bacteriophage T7 RNA polymerase
   5229..5657    +  rep_origin     f1 ori (sequence partly withheld): f1 bacteriophage origin of replication; arrow indicates direction of (+) strand synthesis
   5710..5767    +  promoter       AmpR promoter (fragment): bla
   5776..6591    -  CDS            KanR: aminoglycoside phosphotransferase; aph(3')-Ia; confers resistance to kanamycin in bacteria or G418 (Geneticin®) in eukaryotes
   6713..449     +  rep_origin     ori (across the origin): high-copy-number ColE1/pMB1/pBR322/pUC origin of replication
>Addgene plasmid #153056 | SARS_pNIC-CTB10H | addgene full sequence | sequence record 304476 | Addgene NGS Result
ATACTGTCCTTCTAGTGTAGCCGTAGTTAGGCCACCACTTCAAGAACTCTGTAGCACCGCCTACATACCT
CGCTCTGCTAATCCTGTTACCAGTGGCTGCTGCCAGTGGCGATAAGTCGTGTCTTACCGGGTTGGACTCA
AGACGATAGTTACCGGATAAGGCGCAGCGGTCGGGCTGAACGGGGGGTTCGTGCACACAGCCCAGCTTGG
AGCGAACGACCTACACCGAACTGAGATACCTACAGCGTGAGCTATGAGAAAGCGCCACGCTTCCCGAAGG
GAGAAAGGCGGACAGGTATCCGGTAAGCGGCAGGGTCGGAACAGGAGAGCGCACGAGGGAGCTTCCAGGG
GGAAACGCCTGGTATCTTTATAGTCCTGTCGGGTTTCGCCACCTCTGACTTGAGCGTCGATTTTTGTGAT
GCTCGTCAGGGGGGCGGAGCCTATGGAAAAACGCCAGCAACGCGGCCTTTTTACGGTTCCTGGCCTTTTG
CTGGCCTTTTGCTCACATGTTCTTTCCTGCGTTATCCCCTGATTCTGTGGATAACCGTATTACCGCCTTT
GAGTGAGCTGATACCGCTCGCCGCAGCCGAACGACCGAGCGCAGCGAGTCAGTGAGCGAGGAAGCGGAAG
AGCGCCTGATGCGGTATTTTCTCCTTACGCATCTGTGCGGTATTTCACACCGCAATGGTGCACTCTCAGT
ACAATCTGCTCTGATGCCGCATAGTTAAGCCAGTATACACTCCGCTATCGCTACGTGACTGGGTCATGGC
TGCGCCCCGACACCCGCCAACACCCGCTGACGCGCCCTGACGGGCTTGTCTGCTCCCGGCATCCGCTTAC
AGACAAGCTGTGACCGTCTCCGGGAGCTGCATGTGTCAGAGGTTTTCACCGTCATCACCGAAACGCGCGA
GGCAGCTGCGGTAAAGCTCATCAGCGTGGTCGTGAAGCGATTCACAGATGTCTGCCTGTTCATCCGCGTC
CAGCTCGTTGAGTTTCTCCAGAAGCGTTAATGTCTGGCTTCTGATAAAGCGGGCCATGTTAAGGGCGGTT
TTTTCCTGTTTGGTCACTGATGCCTCCGTGTAAGGGGGATTTCTGTTCATGGGGGTAATGATACCGATGA
AACGAGAGAGGATGCTCACGATACGGGTTACTGATGATGAACATGCCCGGTTACTGGAACGTTGTGAGGG
TAAACAACTGGCGGTATGGATGCGGCGGGACCAGAGAAAAATCACTCAGGGTCAATGCCAGCGCTTCGTT
AATACAGATGTAGGTGTTCCACAGGGTAGCCAGCAGCATCCTGCGATGCAGATCCGGAACATAATGGTGC
AGGGCGCTGACTTCCGCGTTTCCAGACTTTACGAAACACGGAAACCGAAGACCATTCATGTTGTTGCTCA
GGTCGCAGACGTTTTGCAGCAGCAGTCGCTTCACGTTCGCTCGCGTATCGGTGATTCATTCTGCTAACCA
GTAAGGCAACCCCGCCAGCCTAGCCGGGTCCTCAACGACAGGAGCACGATCATGCGCACCCGTGGGGCCG
CCATGCCGGCGATAATGGCCTGCTTCTCGCCGAAACGTTTGGTGGCGGGACCAGTGACGAAGGCTTGAGC
GAGGGCGTGCAAGATTCCGAATACCGCAAGCGACAGGCCGATCATCGTCGCGCTCCAGCGAAAGCGGTCC
TCGCCGAAAATGACCCAGAGCGCTGCCGGCACCTGTCCTACGAGTTGCATGATAAAGAAGACAGTCATAA
GTGCGGCGACGATAGTCATGCCCCGCGCCCACCGGAAGGAGCTGACTGGGTTGAAGGCTCTCAAGGGCAT
CGGTCGAGATCCCGGTGCCTAATGAGTGAGCTAACTTACATTAATTGCGTTGCGCTCACTGCCCGCTTTC
CAGTCGGGAAACCTGTCGTGCCAGCTGCATTAATGAATCGGCCAACGCGCGGGGAGAGGCGGTTTGCGTA
TTGGGCGCCAGGGTGGTTTTTCTTTTCACCAGTGAGACGGGCAACAGCTGATTGCCCTTCACCGCCTGGC
CCTGAGAGAGTTGCAGCAAGCGGTCCACGCTGGTTTGCCCCAGCAGGCGAAAATCCTGTTTGATGGTGGT
TAACGGCGGGATATAACATGAGCTGTCTTCGGTATCGTCGTATCCCACTACCGAGATATCCGCACCAACG
CGCAGCCCGGACTCGGTAATGGCGCGCATTGCGCCCAGCGCCATCTGATCGTTGGCAACCAGCATCGCAG
TGGGAACGATGCCCTCATTCAGCATTTGCATGGTTTGTTGAAAACCGGACATGGCACTCCAGTCGCCTTC
CCGTTCCGCTATCGGCTGAATTTGATTGCGAGTGAGATATTTATGCCAGCCAGCCAGACGCAGACGCGCC
GAGACAGAACTTAATGGGCCCGCTAACAGCGCGATTTGCTGGTGACCCAATGCGACCAGATGCTCCACGC
CCAGTCGCGTACCGTCTTCATGGGAGAAAATAATACTGTTGATGGGTGTCTGGTCAGAGACATCAAGAAA
TAACGCCGGAACATTAGTGCAGGCAGCTTCCACAGCAATGGCATCCTGGTCATCCAGCGGATAGTTAATG
ATCAGCCCACTGACGCGTTGCGCGAGAAGATTGTGCACCGCCGCTTTACAGGCTTCGACGCCGCTTCGTT
CTACCATCGACACCACCACGCTGGCACCCAGTTGATCGGCGCGAGATTTAATCGCCGCGACAATTTGCGA
CGGCGCGTGCAGGGCCAGACTGGAGGTGGCAACGCCAATCAGCAACGACTGTTTGCCCGCCAGTTGTTGT
GCCACGCGGTTGGGAATGTAATTCAGCTCCGCCATCGCCGCTTCCACTTTTTCCCGCGTTTTCGCAGAAA
CGTGGCTGGCCTGGTTCACCACGCGGGAAACGGTCTGATAAGAGACACCGGCATACTCTGCGACATCGTA
TAACGTTACTGGTTTCACATTCACCACCCTGAATTGACTCTCTTCCGGGCGCTATCATGCCATACCGCGA
AAGGTTTTGCGCCATTCGATGGTGTCCGGGATCTCGACGCTCTCCCTTATGCGACTCCTGCATTAGGAAG
CAGCCCAGTAGTAGGTTGAGGCCGTTGAGCACCGCCGCCGCAAGGAATGGTGCATGCAAGGAGATGGCGC
CCAACAGTCCCCCGGCCACGGGGCCTGCCACCATACCCACGCCGAAACAAGCGCTCATGAGCCCGAAGTG
GCGAGCCCGATCTTCCCCATCGGTGATGTCGGCGATATAGGCGCCAGCAACCGCACCTGTGGCGCCGGTG
ATGCCGGCCACGATGCGTCCGGCGTAGAGGATCGAGATCTCGATCCCGCGAAATTAATACGACTCACTAT
AGGGGAATTGTGAGCGGATAACAATTCCCCTCTAGAAATAATTTTGTTTAACCTTAAGAAGGAGATATAC
TATGGTGCTGGATCTGGATTTGTTTCGGGTGGATAAAGGAGGGGACCCAGCCCTCATCCGAGAGACGCAG
GAGAAGCGCTTCAAGGACCCGGGACTAGTGGACCAGCTGGTGAAGGCAGACAGCGAGTGGCGACGATGTA
GATTTCGGGCAGACAACTTGAACAAGCTGAAGAACCTATGCAGCAAGACAATCGGAGAGAAAATGAAGAA
AAAAGAGCCAGTGGGAGATGATGAGTCTGTCCCAGAGAATGTGCTGAGTTTCGATGACCTTACTGCAGAC
GCTTTAGCTAACCTGAAAGTCTCACAAATCAAAAAAGTCCGACTCCTCATTGATGAAGCCATCCTGAAGT
GTGACGCGGAGCGGATAAAGTTGGAAGCAGAGCGGTTTGAGAACCTCCGAGAGATTGGGAACCTTCTGCA
CCCTTCTGTACCCATCAGTAACGATGAGGATGTGGACAACAAAGTAGAGAGGATTTGGGGTGATTGTACA
GTCAGGAAGAAGTACTCTCATGTGGACCTGGTGGTGATGGTAGATGGCTTTGAAGGCGAAAAGGGGGCCG
TGGTGGCTGGGAGTCGAGGGTACTTCTTGAAGGGGGTCCTGGTGTTCCTGGAACAGGCTCTCATCCAGTA
TGCCCTTCGCACCTTGGGAAGTCGGGGCTACATTCCCATTTATACCCCCTTTTTCATGAGGAAGGAGGTC
ATGCAGGAGGTGGCACAGCTCAGCCAGTTTGATGAAGAACTTTATAAGGTGATTGGCAAAGGCAGTGAAA
AGTCTGATGACAACTCCTATGATGAGAAGTACCTGATTGCCACCTCAGAGCAGCCCATTGCTGCCCTGCA
CCGGGATGAGTGGCTCCGGCCGGAGGACCTGCCCATCAAGTATGCTGGCCTGTCTACCTGCTTCCGTCAG
GAGGTGGGCTCCCATGGCCGTGACACCCGTGGCATCTTCCGAGTCCATCAGTTTGAGAAGATTGAACAGT
TTGTGTACTCATCACCCCATGACAACAAGTCATGGGAGATGTTTGAAGAGATGATTACCACCGCAGAGGA
GTTCTACCAGTCCCTGGGGATTCCTTACCACATTGTGAATATTGTCTCAGGTTCTTTGAATCATGCTGCC
AGTAAGAAGCTTGACCTGGAGGCCTGGTTTCCGGGCTCAGGAGCCTTCCGTGAGTTGGTCTCCTGTTCTA
ATTGCACGGATTACCAGGCTCGCCGGCTTCGAATCCGATATGGGCAAACCAAGAAGATGATGGACAAGGT
GGAGTTTGTCCATATGCTCAATGCTACCATGTGCGCCACTACCCGTACCATCTGCGCCATCCTGGAGAAC
TACCAGACAGAGAAGGGCATCACTGTGCCTGAGAAATTGAAGGAGTTCATGCCGCCAGGACTGCAAGAAC
TGATCCCCTTTGTGAAGCCTGCGCCCATTGAGCAGGAGCCATCAAAGAAGCAGAAGAAGCAACATGAGGG
CAGCAAAAAGAAAGCAGCAGCAAGAGACGTCACCCTAGAAAACAGGCTGCAGAACATGGAGGTCACCGAT
GCTGCAGAGAACCTCTACTTCCAATCGGGTGGCGGTCTGAACGACATCTTCGAGGCTCAGAAAATCGAAT
GGCACGAACATCATCATCATCACCACCACCACCACCACTGAGATCCGGCTGCTAACAAAGCCCGAAAGGA
AGCTGAGTTGGCTGCTGCCACCGCTGAGCAATAACTAGCATAACCCCTTGGGGCCTCTAAACGGGTCTTG
AGGGGTTTTTTGCTGAAAGGAGGAACTATATCCGGATTGGCGAATGGG
[124 nt withheld, positions 5229-5352]
C
[91 nt withheld, positions 5354-5444]
A
[49 nt withheld, positions 5446-5494]
CCTTTGACGTTGGAGTCCACGTTCTTT
[37 nt withheld, positions 5522-5558]
ACCCTATCTCGGTCTATTCTTTTGATTTATAAGGGATTTTGCCGATTTCGGCCTATTGGTTAAAAAATGA
GCTGATTTAACAAAAATTTAACGCGAATTTTAACAAAATATTAACGCTTACAATTTAGGTGGCACTTTTC
GGGGAAATGTGCGCGGAACCCCTATTTGTTTATTTTTCTAAATACATTCAAATATGTATCCGCTCATGAA
TTAATTCTTAGAAAAACTCATCGAGCATCAAATGAAACTGCAATTTATTCATATCAGGATTATCAATACC
ATATTTTTGAAAAAGCCGTTTCTGTAATGAAGGAGAAAACTCACCGAGGCAGTTCCATAGGATGGCAAGA
TCCTGGTATCGGTCTGCGATTCCGACTCGTCCAACATCAATACAACCTATTAATTTCCCCTCGTCAAAAA
TAAGGTTATCAAGTGAGAAATCACCATGAGTGACGACTGAATCCGGTGAGAATGGCAAAAGTTTATGCAT
TTCTTTCCAGACTTGTTCAACAGGCCAGCCATTACGCTCGTCATCAAAATCACTCGCATCAACCAAACCG
TTATTCATTCGTGATTGCGCCTGAGCGAGACGAAATACGCGATCGCTGTTAAAAGGACAATTACAAACAG
GAATCGAATGCAACCGGCGCAGGAACACTGCCAGCGCATCAACAATATTTTCACCTGAATCAGGATATTC
TTCTAATACCTGGAATGCTGTTTTCCCGGGGATCGCAGTGGTGAGTAACCATGCATCATCAGGAGTACGG
ATAAAATGCTTGATGGTCGGAAGAGGCATAAATTCCGTCAGCCAGTTTAGTCTGACCATCTCATCTGTAA
CATCATTGGCAACGCTACCTTTGCCATGTTTCAGAAACAACTCTGGCGCATCGGGCTTCCCATACAATCG
ATAGATTGTCGCACCTGATTGCCCGACATTATCGCGAGCCCATTTATACCCATATAAATCAGCATCCATG
TTGGAATTTAATCGCGGCCTAGAGCAAGACGTTTCCCGTTGAATATGGCTCATAACACCCCTTGTATTAC
TGTTTATGTAAGCAGACAGTTTTATTGTTCATGACCAAAATCCCTTAACGTGAGTTTTCGTTCCACTGAG
CGTCAGACCCCGTAGAAAAGATCAAAGGATCTTCTTGAGATCCTTTTTTTCTGCGCGTAATCTGCTGCTT
GCAAACAAAAAAACCACCGCTACCAGCGGTGGTTTGTTTGCCGGATCAAGAGCTACCAACTCTTTTTCCG
AAGGTAACTGGCTTCAGCAGAGCGCAGATACCAA
