>Addgene plasmid #153056 | SARS_pNIC-CTB10H | depositor partial sequence | sequence record 296153 | DNA sequence of target insert without tags, start/stop amino acids M1-A514
ATGGTGCTGGATCTGGATTTGTTTCGGGTGGATAAAGGAGGGGACCCAGCCCTCATCCGAGAGACGCAGG
AGAAGCGCTTCAAGGACCCGGGACTAGTGGACCAGCTGGTGAAGGCAGACAGCGAGTGGCGACGATGTAG
ATTTCGGGCAGACAACTTGAACAAGCTGAAGAACCTATGCAGCAAGACAATCGGAGAGAAAATGAAGAAA
AAAGAGCCAGTGGGAGATGATGAGTCTGTCCCAGAGAATGTGCTGAGTTTCGATGACCTTACTGCAGACG
CTTTAGCTAACCTGAAAGTCTCACAAATCAAAAAAGTCCGACTCCTCATTGATGAAGCCATCCTGAAGTG
TGACGCGGAGCGGATAAAGTTGGAAGCAGAGCGGTTTGAGAACCTCCGAGAGATTGGGAACCTTCTGCAC
CCTTCTGTACCCATCAGTAACGATGAGGATGTGGACAACAAAGTAGAGAGGATTTGGGGTGATTGTACAG
TCAGGAAGAAGTACTCTCATGTGGACCTGGTGGTGATGGTAGATGGCTTTGAAGGCGAAAAGGGGGCCGT
GGTGGCTGGGAGTCGAGGGTACTTCTTGAAGGGGGTCCTGGTGTTCCTGGAACAGGCTCTCATCCAGTAT
GCCCTTCGCACCTTGGGAAGTCGGGGCTACATTCCCATTTATACCCCCTTTTTCATGAGGAAGGAGGTCA
TGCAGGAGGTGGCACAGCTCAGCCAGTTTGATGAAGAACTTTATAAGGTGATTGGCAAAGGCAGTGAAAA
GTCTGATGACAACTCCTATGATGAGAAGTACCTGATTGCCACCTCAGAGCAGCCCATTGCTGCCCTGCAC
CGGGATGAGTGGCTCCGGCCGGAGGACCTGCCCATCAAGTATGCTGGCCTGTCTACCTGCTTCCGTCAGG
AGGTGGGCTCCCATGGCCGTGACACCCGTGGCATCTTCCGAGTCCATCAGTTTGAGAAGATTGAACAGTT
TGTGTACTCATCACCCCATGACAACAAGTCATGGGAGATGTTTGAAGAGATGATTACCACCGCAGAGGAG
TTCTACCAGTCCCTGGGGATTCCTTACCACATTGTGAATATTGTCTCAGGTTCTTTGAATCATGCTGCCA
GTAAGAAGCTTGACCTGGAGGCCTGGTTTCCGGGCTCAGGAGCCTTCCGTGAGTTGGTCTCCTGTTCTAA
TTGCACGGATTACCAGGCTCGCCGGCTTCGAATCCGATATGGGCAAACCAAGAAGATGATGGACAAGGTG
GAGTTTGTCCATATGCTCAATGCTACCATGTGCGCCACTACCCGTACCATCTGCGCCATCCTGGAGAACT
ACCAGACAGAGAAGGGCATCACTGTGCCTGAGAAATTGAAGGAGTTCATGCCGCCAGGACTGCAAGAACT
GATCCCCTTTGTGAAGCCTGCGCCCATTGAGCAGGAGCCATCAAAGAAGCAGAAGAAGCAACATGAGGGC
AGCAAAAAGAAAGCAGCAGCAAGAGACGTCACCCTAGAAAACAGGCTGCAGAACATGGAGGTCACCGATG
CT
